Addgene plasmid #105635: pT5T_Rev7_1-211_SA112_KVK_Rev3_1873-1898
Purpose: Expresses mouse monomeric Rev7 and fragment of Rev3 protein (amino acids 1873-1898) from bicistronic plasmid
Depositing lab: Thanos Halazonetis. Depositing organization: University of Geneva.
Backbone
  Vector backbone: pT5T
  Vector type: Bacterial Expression
Growth in bacteria
  Bacterial resistance: Ampicillin, 100 μg/mL
  Growth temperature: 30°C
  Growth strain: DH5alpha
  Copy number: Low Copy
Gene/Insert 1
  Gene/Insert name: Rev7 (alt name: Mad2B, Mad2l2)
  Species: M. musculus (mouse)
  Insert size (bp): 633
  Mutation: Mutations: F11S, G12A, V132K, C133V, A135K
  Entrez Gene: Mad2l2 (a.k.a. 2310033C13Rik, G1-453-4, MAD2B, REV7, repro22)
  Cloning method: Restriction Enzyme; 5′ cloning site BamHI (unknown if destroyed); 3′ cloning site SmaI (unknown if destroyed)
  Sequencing primers: 5′ TAATACGACTCACTATAG; 3′ CAA GAC CCG TTT AGA GGC
Gene/Insert 2
  Gene/Insert name: Rev3l
  Species: H. sapiens (human)
  Insert size (bp): 75
  Entrez Gene: REV3L (a.k.a. POLZ, REV3)
  Cloning method: Restriction Enzyme; 5′ cloning site NcoI (unknown if destroyed); 3′ cloning site NotI (unknown if destroyed)
  Sequencing primers: 5′ TAATACGACTCACTATAG; 3′ CAA GAC CCG TTT AGA GGC
Terms and licenses: Academic/Nonprofit Terms; Industry Terms: Not Available to Industry
How to cite: pT5T_Rev7_1-211_SA112_KVK_Rev3_1873-1898 was a gift from Thanos Halazonetis (Addgene plasmid # 105635 ; http://n2t.net/addgene:105635 ; RRID:Addgene_105635)
