[The description below was written by a language model from this plasmid's Addgene catalogue record and pLannotate feature annotations shown in this document.]
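Description:
pT5T_Rev7_1-211_SA112_KVK_Rev3_1873-1898 is a 5.5 kb bacterial expression plasmid built on the pT5T backbone, a pBR322-type vector. It replicates from a ColE1/pMB1-family origin and retains the bom mobility region and the rop gene, consistent with its listing as low copy. Selection is with ampicillin through the β-lactamase gene and its own promoter. The annotation also finds a tetracycline efflux gene with the tet promoter, although only ampicillin is recorded as the selection.

The payload is a bicistronic cassette driven by a single T7 promoter and closed by a T7 terminator, so expression requires a host that supplies T7 RNA polymerase. The first cistron follows a phage T7 gene 10 ribosome binding site and the gene 10 leader (T7 tag), and encodes full-length mouse Rev7 (Mad2l2/Mad2B, residues 1-211, 633 bp). It carries the substitutions F11S, G12A, V132K, C133V and A135K, and the record describes the resulting protein as monomeric. A second copy of the gene 10 ribosome binding site lies just downstream and initiates translation of the second cistron, a 75 bp insert encoding residues 1873-1898 of human REV3L, the catalytic subunit of DNA polymerase zeta. The annotation does not mark this short peptide. It does flag a fragment of a gene 10B-derived sequence just before the terminator, which may simply be residual vector sequence.

Co-translating the two products from one transcript lets the Rev3 peptide be made alongside Rev7. The construct therefore suits production of a defined Rev7–Rev3 peptide complex in E. coli. The record does not state a specific downstream application, but material of this kind is typically used for biochemical or structural study.
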