Features (pLannotate 1.2.2; 16 found; start..end, strand, type, name):
     43..61      +  promoter       T7 promoter: promoter for bacteriophage T7 RNA polymerase
     93..115     +  RBS            RBS: efficient ribosome binding site from bacteriophage T7 gene 10 (Olins and Rangwala, 1989)
    123..155     +  CDS            T7 tag (gene 10 leader): leader peptide from bacteriophage T7 gene 10 promotes efficient translation in E. coli
    180..812     +  CDS            Mad2l2: MD2L2_MOUSE - Also known as Mad2b, Rev7. Experimental evidence at protein level: Swiss-Prot protein existence level 1. Adapter protein able to interact with different proteins and involved in different biological processes. Mediates the interaction between the error-prone DNA polymerase zeta catalytic subunit REV3L and the inserter polymerase REV1, thereby mediating the second polymerase switching in translesion DNA synthesis. Translesion DNA synthesis releases the replication blockade of replicative polymerases, stalled in presence of DNA lesions. Component of the shieldin complex, which play
    835..857     +  RBS            RBS: efficient ribosome binding site from bacteriophage T7 gene 10 (Olins and Rangwala, 1989)
    985..1034    +  CDS            SET1 (fragment): solubility-enhancement tag derived from T7 phage gene 10B
   1042..1089    +  terminator     T7 terminator: transcription terminator for bacteriophage T7 RNA polymerase
   1220..1324    +  promoter       AmpR promoter: bla
   1325..2185    +  CDS            AmpR: β-lactamase; bla; confers resistance to ampicillin, carbenicillin, and related antibiotics
   2356..2943    +  rep_origin     ori: high-copy-number ColE1/pMB1/pBR322/pUC origin of replication
   3129..3268    -  misc_feature   bom: basis of mobility region from pBR322
   3370..3561    -  CDS            rop: Rop protein, which maintains plasmids at low copy number; rop
   3578..3958    +  CDS            YPB1_ECOLX: Protein predicted: Swiss-Prot protein existence level 4. From Escherichia coli.
   4200..5390    -  CDS            TcR: tetracycline efflux protein; tet; confers resistance to tetracycline
   5438..5466    -  promoter       tet promoter: E. coli promoter for tetracycline efflux protein gene
   5491..23      +  terminator     bacterial terminator (fragment) (across the origin): putative bacterial transcription terminator
>Addgene plasmid #105635 | pT5T_Rev7_1-211_SA112_KVK_Rev3_1873-1898 | addgene full sequence | sequence record 203205 | Addgene NGS Result
GCGAAAGCTAAGGATTTTTTTTAGATCTCGATCCCGCGAAATTAATACGACTCACTATAGGGAGACCACA
ACGGTTTCCCTCTAGAAATAATTTTGTTTAACTTTAAGAAGGAGATATACATATGGCTAGCATGACTGGT
GGACAGCAAATGGGTCGGGATCCATTGGAGGATGATTAAATGACCACCCTCACGCGCCAAGACCTCAACT
CTGCCCAAGTGGTGGCTGACGTGCTCTCCGAGTTCCTGGAGGTGGCCGTGCACCTGATTCTCTATGTGCG
CGAGGTCTACCCGGTGGGCATCTTCCAGAAGCGCAAGAAGTACAACGTGCCGGTTCAGATGTCCTGTCAC
CCGGAGCTGAACCAGTACATCCAGGACACACTCCACTGCGTCAAACCTCTCCTGGAGAAGAACGATGTGG
AGAAGGTGGTGGTGGTGATTTTGGATAAGGAACACCGCCCAGTGGAGAAGTTTGTCTTTGAGATCACTCA
GCCTCCCTTGCTGTCCATCAATTCAGACTCCCTCCTGTCTCATGTGGAGCAGCTGCTTCGAGCCTTCATC
CTTAAGATTAGTAAGGTTGATAAGGTCCTGGATCACAACCCTCCAGGCTGCACATTTACAGTCCTCGTGC
ACACAAGAGAAGCTGCTACTCGAAACATGGAGAAGATACAGGTCATCAAGGACTTCCCGTGGATTCTGGC
AGATGAACAGGATGTCCACATGCACGACCCCCGCTTGATACCCCTAAAAACCATGACGTCGGACATTTTA
AAGATGCAGCTCTACGTTGAAGAGCGAGCGCATAAGAACAGCTAACCCGGGCTCTAGAAATAATTTTGTT
TAACTTTAAGAAGGAGATATACCATGGGTCGTACTGCTAACATCCTGAAACCGCTTATGTCTCCACCGAG
TCGTGAAGAAATCATGGCTACTCTGCTGGATCATGACTAAGCGGCCGCAGCTTGGTACCGACTAGTAAGA
TCCGGCTGCTAACAAAGCCCGAAAGGAAGCTGAGTTGGCTGCTGCCACCGCTGAGCAATAACTAGCATAA
CCCCTTGGGGCCTCTAAACGGGTCTTGAGGGGTTTTTTGCTGAAAGGAGGAACTATATCCGGATAATTCT
TGAAGACGAAAGGGCCTCGTGATACGCCTATTTTTATAGGTTAATGTCATGATAATAATGGTTTCTTAGA
CGTCAGGTGGCACTTTTCGGGGAAATGTGCGCGGAACCCCTATTTGTTTATTTTTCTAAATACATTCAAA
TATGTATCCGCTCATGAGACAATAACCCTGATAAATGCTTCAATAATATTGAAAAAGGAAGAGTATGAGT
ATTCAACATTTCCGTGTCGCCCTTATTCCCTTTTTTGCGGCATTTTGCCTTCCTGTTTTTGCTCACCCAG
AAACGCTGGTGAAAGTAAAAGATGCTGAAGATCAGTTGGGTGCACGAGTGGGTTACATCGAACTGGATCT
CAACAGCGGTAAGATCCTTGAGAGTTTTCGCCCCGAAGAACGTTTTCCAATGATGAGCACTTTTAAAGTT
CTGCTATGTGGCGCGGTATTATCCCGTGTTGACGCCGGGCAAGAGCAACTCGGTCGCCGCATACACTATT
CTCAGAATGACTTGGTTGAGTACTCACCAGTCACAGAAAAGCATCTTACGGATGGCATGACAGTAAGAGA
ATTATGCAGTGCTGCCATAACCATGAGTGATAACACTGCGGCCAACTTACTTCTGACAACGATCGGAGGA
CCGAAGGAGCTAACCGCTTTTTTGCACAACATGGGGGATCATGTAACTCGCCTTGATCGTTGGGAACCGG
AGCTGAATGAAGCCATACCAAACGACGAGCGTGACACCACGATGCCTGCAGCAATGGCAACAACGTTGCG
CAAACTATTAACTGGCGAACTACTTACTCTAGCTTCCCGGCAACAATTAATAGACTGGATGGAGGCGGAT
AAAGTTGCAGGACCACTTCTGCGCTCGGCCCTTCCGGCTGGCTGGTTTATTGCTGATAAATCTGGAGCCG
GTGAGCGTGGGTCTCGCGGTATCATTGCAGCACTGGGGCCAGATGGTAAGCCCTCCCGTATCGTAGTTAT
CTACACGACGGGGAGTCAGGCAACTATGGATGAACGAAATAGACAGATCGCTGAGATAGGTGCCTCACTG
ATTAAGCATTGGTAACTGTCAGACCAAGTTTACTCATATATACTTTAGATTGATTTAAAACTTCATTTTT
AATTTAAAAGGATCTAGGTGAAGATCCTTTTTGATAATCTCATGACCAAAATCCCTTAACGTGAGTTTTC
GTTCCACTGAGCGTCAGACCCCGTAGAAAAGATCAAAGGATCTTCTTGAGATCCTTTTTTTCTGCGCGTA
ATCTGCTGCTTGCAAACAAAAAACCACCGCTACCAGCGGTGGTTTGTTTGCCGGATCAAGAGCTACCAAC
TCTTTTTCCGAAGGTAACTGGCTTCAGCAGAGCGCAGATACCAAATACTGTCCTTCTAGTGTAGCCGTAG
TTAGGCCACCACTTCAAGAACTCTGTAGCACCGCCTACATACCTCGCTCTGCTAATCCTGTTACCAGTGG
CTGCTGCCAGTGGCGATAAGTCGTGTCTTACCGGGTTGGACTCAAGACGATAGTTACCGGATAAGGCGCA
GCGGTCGGGCTGAACGGGGGGTTCGTGCACACAGCCCAGCTTGGAGCGAACGACCTACACCGAACTGAGA
TACCTACAGCGTGAGCTATGAGAAAGCGCCACGCTTCCCGAAGGGAGAAAGGCGGACAGGTATCCGGTAA
GCGGCAGGGTCGGAACAGGAGAGCGCACGAGGGAGCTTCCAGGGGGAAACGCCTGGTATCTTTATAGTCC
TGTCGGGTTTCGCCACCTCTGACTTGAGCGTCGATTTTTGTGATGCTCGTCAGGGGGGCGGAGCCTATGG
AAAAACGCCAGCAACGCGGCCTTTTTACGGTTCCTGGCCTTTTGCTGGCCTTTTGCTCACATGTTCTTTC
CTGCGTTATCCCCTGATTCTGTGGATAACCGTATTACCGCCTTTGAGTGAGCTGATACCGCTCGCCGCAG
CCGAACGACCGAGCGCAGCGAGTCAGTGAGCGAGGAAGCGGAAGAGCGCCTGATGCGGTATTTTCTCCTT
ACGCATCTGTGCGGTATTTCACACCGCAATGGTGCACTCTCAGTACAATCTGCTCTGATGCCGCATAGTT
AAGCCAGTATACACTCCGCTATCGCTACGTGACTGGGTCATGGCTGCGCCCCGACACCCGCCAACACCCG
CTGACGCGCCCTGACGGGCTTGTCTGCTCCCGGCATCCGCTTACAGACAAGCTGTGACCGTCTCCGGGAG
CTGCATGTGTCAGAGGTTTTCACCGTCATCACCGAAACGCGCGAGGCAGCTGCGGTAAAGCTCATCAGCG
TGGTCGTGAAGCGATTCACAGATGTCTGCCTGTTCATCCGCGTCCAGCTCGTTGAGTTTCTCCAGAAGCG
TTAATGTCTGGCTTCTGATAAAGCGGGCCATGTTAAGGGCGGTTTTTTCCTGTTTGGTCACTGATGCCTC
CGTGTAAGGGGGATTTCTGTTCATGGGGGTAATGATACCGATGAAACGAGAGAGGATGCTCACGATACGG
GTTACTGATGATGAACATGCCCGGTTACTGGAACGTTGTGAGGGTAAACAACTGGCGGTATGGATGCGGC
GGGACCAGAGAAAAATCACTCAGGGTCAATGCCAGCGCTTCGTTAATACAGATGTAGGTGTTCCACAGGG
TAGCCAGCAGCATCCTGCGATGCAGATCCGGAACATAATGGTGCAGGGCGCTGACTTCCGCGTTTCCAGA
CTTTACGAAACACGGAAACCGAAGACCATTCATGTTGTTGCTCAGGTCGCAGACGTTTTGCAGCAGCAGT
CGCTTCACGTTCGCTCGCGTATCGGTGATTCATTCTGCTAACCAGTAAGGCAACCCCGCCAGCCTAGCCG
GGTCCTCAACGACAGGAGCACGATCATGCGCACCCGTGGCCAGGACCCAACGCTGCCCGAGATGCGCCGC
GTGCGGCTGCTGGAGATGGCGGACGCGATGGATATGTTCTGCCAAGGGTTGGTTTGCGCATTCACAGTTC
TCCGCAAGAATTGATTGGCTCCAATTCTTGGAGTGGTGAATCCGTTAGCGAGGTGCCGCCGGCTTCCATT
CAGGTCGAGGTGGCCCGGCTCCATGCACCGCGACGCAACGCGGGGAGGCAGACAAGGTATAGGGCGGCGC
CTACAATCCATGCCAACCCGTTCCATGTGCTCGCCGAGGCGGCATAAATCGCCGTGACGATCAGCGGTCC
AATGATCGAAGTTAGGCTGGTAAGAGCCGCGAGCGATCCTTGAAGCTGTCCCTGATGGTCGTCATCTACC
TGCCTGGACAGCATGGCCTGCAACGCGGGCATCCCGATGCCGCCGGAAGCGAGAAGAATCATAATGGGGA
AGGCCATCCAGCCTCGCGTCGCGAACGCCAGCAAGACGTAGCCCAGCGCGTCGGCAGCCATGCCGGCGAT
AATGGCCTGCTTCTCGCCGAAACGTTTGGTGGCGGGACCAGTGACGAAGGCTTGAGCGAGGGCGTGCAAG
ATTCCGAATACCGCAAGCGACAGGCCGATCATCGTCGCGCTCCAGCGAAAGCGGTCCTCGCCGAAAATGA
CCCAGAGCGCTGCCGGCACCTGTCCTACGAGTTGCATGATAAAGAAGACAGTCATAAGTGCGGCGACGAT
AGTCATGCCCCGCGCCCACCGGAAGGAGCTGACTGGGTTGAAGGCTCTCAAGGGCATCGGTCGACGCTCT
CCCTTATGCGACTCCTGCATTAGGAAGCAGCCCAGTAGTAGGTTGAGGCCGTTGAGCACCGCCGCCGCAA
GGAATGGTGCATGCAAGGAGATGGCGCCCAACAGTCCCCCGGCCACGGGGCCTGCCACCATACCCACGCC
GAAACAAGCGCTCATGAGCCCGAAGTGGCGAGCCCGATCTTCCCCATCGGTGATGTCGGCGATATAGGCG
CCAGCAACCGCACCTGTGGCGCCGGTGATGCCGGCCACGATGCGTCCGGCGTAGAGAATCCACAGGACGG
GTGTGGTCGCCATGATCGCGTAGTCGATAGTGGCTCCAAGTAGCGAAGCGAGCAGGACTGGGCGGCGGCC
AAAGCGGTCGGACAGTGCTCCGAGAACGGGTGCGCATAGAAATTGCATCAACGCATATAGCGCTAGCAGC
ACGCCATAGTGACTGGCGATGCTGTCGGAATGGACGATATCCCGCAAGAGGCCCGGCAGTACCGGCATAA
CCAAGCCTATGCCTACAGCATCCAGGGTGACGGTGCCGAGGATGACGATGAGCGCATTGTTAGATTTCAT
ACACGGTGCCTGACTGCGTTAGCAATTTAACTGTGATAAACTACCGCATTAAAACTTATCGATGATAAGC
TGTCAAACATGAGAATTGAGCTCCGCGGAGATCCTTA
