>Addgene plasmid #105635 | pT5T_Rev7_1-211_SA112_KVK_Rev3_1873-1898 | depositor partial sequence | sequence record 199882 | Covers part of the vector and both inserts
GCGCATAGAAATTGCATCAACGCATATAGCGCTAGCAGCACGCCATAGTGACTGGCGATGCTGTCGGAAT
GGACGATATCCCGCAAGAGGCCCGGCAGTACCGGCATAACCAAGCCTATGCCTACAGCATCCAGGGTGAC
GGTGCCGAGGATGACGATGAGCGCATTGTTAGATTTCATACACGGTGCCTGACTGCGTTAGCAATTTAAC
TGTGATAAACTACCGCATTAAAACTTATCGATGATAAGCTGTCAAACATGAGAATTGAGCTCCGCGGAGA
TCCTTAGCGAAAGCTAAGGATTTTTTTTAGATCTCGATCCCGCGAAATTAATACGACTCACTATAGGGAG
ACCACAACGGTTTCCCTCTAGAAATAATTTTGTTTAACTTTAAGAAGGAGATATACATATGGCTAGCATG
ACTGGTGGACAGCAAATGGGTCGGGATCCATTGGAGGATGATTAAATGACCACCCTCACGCGCCAAGACC
TCAACTCTGCCCAAGTGGTGGCTGACGTGCTCTCCGAGTTCCTGGAGGTGGCCGTGCACCTGATTCTCTA
TGTGCGCGAGGTCTACCCGGTGGGCATCTTCCAGAAGCGCAAGAAGTACAACGTGCCGGTTCAGATGTCC
TGTCACCCGGAGCTGAACCAGTACATCCAGGACACACTCCACTGCGTCAAACCTCTCCTGGAGAAGAACG
ATGTGGAGAAGGTGGTGGTGGTGATTTTGGATAAGGAACACCGCCCAGTGGAGAAGTTTGTCTTTGAGAT
CACTCAGCCTCCCTTGCTGTCCATCAATTCAGACTCCCTCCTGTCTCATGTGGAGCAGCTGCTTCGAGCC
TTCATCCTTAAGATTAGTAAGGTTGATAAGGTCCTGGATCACAACCCTCCAGGCTGCACATTTACAGTCC
TCGTGCACACAAGAGAAGCTGCTACTCGAAACATGGAGAAGATACAGGTCATCAAGGACTTCCCGTGGAT
TCTGGCAGATGAACAGGATGTCCACATGCACGACCCCCGCTTGATACCCCTAAAAACCATGACGTCGGAC
ATTTTAAAGATGCAGCTCTACGTTGAAGAGCGAGCGCATAAGAACAGCTAACCCGGGCTCTAGAAATAAT
TTTGTTTAACTTTAAGAAGGAGATATACCATGGGTCGTACTGCTAACATCCTGAAACCGCTTATGTCTCC
ACCGAGTCGTGAAGAAATCATGGCTACTCTGCTGGATCATGACTAAGCGGCCGCAGCTTGGTACCGACTA
GTAAGATCCGGCTGCTAACAAAGCCCGAAAGGAAGCTGAGTTGGCTGCTGCCACCGCTGAGCAATAACTA
GCATAACCCCTTGGGGCCTCTAAACGGGTCTTGAGGGGTTTTTTGCTGAAAGGAGGAACTATATCCGGAT
AATTCTTGAAGACGAAAGGGCCTCGTGATACGCCTATTTTTATAGGTTAATGGCATGATAATAATGGGTT
CTTAAGACGTCAGGTGGGCACTTTTCGGGGAAAATGTGCGCGGAACCCTATTTGGTTATTTTTCTAAATA
CATTCAAATATGTATCCGCTCATGAGCACAATAACCCTGATAAATGCTTCAATAATAT
